# Supplementary material for: Efficient and markerless gene integration with SlugCas9-HF in Kluyveromyces marxianus
Source: Commun Biol. 2024 Jul 2;7:797. doi: 10.1038/s42003-024-06487-w (PMC11219867; doi:10.1038/s42003-024-06487-w)
Supplement: Supplementary file 4 — Supplementary Data 2 [file 42003_2024_6487_MOESM4_ESM.txt]

1. Full sequences of LHZ1493.
LOCUS       LHZ1493                10052 bp ds-DNA     circular SYN 18-APR-2024
DEFINITION  Complementary copy of pMD18-T-P(-A)TUI331.
SOURCE      synthetic DNA construct
  ORGANISM  synthetic DNA construct
REFERENCE   1  (bases 1 to 10052)
  AUTHORS   4T^2
  TITLE     Direct Submission
  JOURNAL   Exported Thursday, April 18, 2024 from SnapGene 3.2.1 to Vector 
            NTI(R) format
            http://www.snapgene.com
COMMENT     VNTDATE|-12268800|
COMMENT     VNTDBDATE|1054944000|
COMMENT     VNTNAME|LHZ1493|
COMMENT     VNTAUTHORNAME|4T^2|
FEATURES             Location/Qualifiers
     CDS             201..1061
                     /codon_start=1
                     /label=Amp Resistance
     promoter        2250..2835
                     /label=KmURA3 promoter
     CDS             2836..3639
                     /codon_start=1
                     /label=KmURA3
     3'UTR           3640..3679
                     /label=KmURA3 3'UTR
     misc_feature    3689..4934
                     /label=ARS1
     promoter        4951..5351
                     /label=TEF1 promoter-cerevisiae
     CDS             5373..5393
                     /codon_start=1
                     /label=SV40 NLS
     CDS             5415..8576
                     /codon_start=1
                     /label=SlugCas9
     misc_feature    6153..6155
                     /label=R247A
     misc_feature    6638
                     /label=G-->A
     misc_feature    6657..6659
                     /label=N415A
     misc_feature    6675..6677
                     /label=T421A
     misc_feature    7380..7382
                     /label=R656A
     CDS             8577..8624
                     /codon_start=1
                     /product="bipartite nuclear localization signal from 
                     nucleoplasmin"
                     /label=nucleoplasmin NLS
     terminator      8637..8884
                     /label=cerevisiae CYC1 terminator
     promoter        8904..9348
                     /label=Km RPR1
     misc_feature    9357..9490
                     /label=tRNA-gly
     misc_RNA        9510..9585
                     /label=Sa gRNA scaffold
                     /note="guide RNA scaffold for the Staphylococcus aureus 
                     CRISPR/Cas9 system"
     terminator      9586..9605
                     /label=SUP4 terminator
                     /note="transcription terminator for the S. cerevisiae SUP4 
                     tRNA gene"
     promoter        complement(9628..9646)
                     /label=T7 promoter
                     /note="T7 promoter promoter for bacteriophage T7 RNA 
                     polymerase"
     primer_bind     complement(9658..9674)
                     /label=M13F primer site
ORIGIN
        1 gacgaaaggg cctcgtgata cgcctatttt tataggttaa tgtcatgata ataatggttt
       61 cttagacgtc aggtggcact tttcggggaa atgtgcgcgg aacccctatt tgtttatttt
      121 tctaaataca ttcaaatatg tatccgctca tgagacaata accctgataa atgcttcaat
      181 aatattgaaa aaggaagagt atgagtattc aacatttccg tgtcgccctt attccctttt
      241 ttgcggcatt ttgccttcct gtttttgctc acccagaaac gctggtgaaa gtaaaagatg
      301 ctgaagatca gttgggtgca cgagtgggtt acatcgaact ggatctcaac agcggtaaga
      361 tccttgagag ttttcgcccc gaagaacgtt ttccaatgat gagcactttt aaagttctgc
      421 tatgtggcgc ggtattatcc cgtattgacg ccgggcaaga gcaactcggt cgccgcatac
      481 actattctca gaatgacttg gttgagtact caccagtcac agaaaagcat cttacggatg
      541 gcatgacagt aagagaatta tgcagtgctg ccataaccat gagtgataac actgcggcca
      601 acttacttct gacaacgatc ggaggaccga aggagctaac cgcttttttg cacaacatgg
      661 gggatcatgt aactcgcctt gatcgttggg aaccggagct gaatgaagcc ataccaaacg
      721 acgagcgtga caccacgatg cctgtagcaa tggcaacaac gttgcgcaaa ctattaactg
      781 gcgaactact tactctagct tcccggcaac aattaataga ctggatggag gcggataaag
      841 ttgcaggacc acttctgcgc tcggcccttc cggctggctg gtttattgct gataaatctg
      901 gagccggtga gcgtgggtct cgcggtatca ttgcagcact ggggccagat ggtaagccct
      961 cccgtatcgt agttatctac acgacgggga gtcaggcaac tatggatgaa cgaaatagac
     1021 agatcgctga gataggtgcc tcactgatta agcattggta actgtcagac caagtttact
     1081 catatatact ttagattgat ttaaaacttc atttttaatt taaaaggatc taggtgaaga
     1141 tcctttttga taatctcatg accaaaatcc cttaacgtga gttttcgttc cactgagcgt
     1201 cagaccccgt agaaaagatc aaaggatctt cttgagatcc tttttttctg cgcgtaatct
     1261 gctgcttgca aacaaaaaaa ccaccgctac cagcggtggt ttgtttgccg gatcaagagc
     1321 taccaactct ttttccgaag gtaactggct tcagcagagc gcagatacca aatactgttc
     1381 ttctagtgta gccgtagtta ggccaccact tcaagaactc tgtagcaccg cctacatacc
     1441 tcgctctgct aatcctgtta ccagtggctg ctgccagtgg cgataagtcg tgtcttaccg
     1501 ggttggactc aagacgatag ttaccggata aggcgcagcg gtcgggctga acggggggtt
     1561 cgtgcacaca gcccagcttg gagcgaacga cctacaccga actgagatac ctacagcgtg
     1621 agctatgaga aagcgccacg cttcccgaag ggagaaaggc ggacaggtat ccggtaagcg
     1681 gcagggtcgg aacaggagag cgcacgaggg agcttccagg gggaaacgcc tggtatcttt
     1741 atagtcctgt cgggtttcgc cacctctgac ttgagcgtcg atttttgtga tgctcgtcag
     1801 gggggcggag cctatggaaa aacgccagca acgcggcctt tttacggttc ctggcctttt
     1861 gctggccttt tgctcacatg ttctttcctg cgttatcccc tgattctgtg gataaccgta
     1921 ttaccgcctt tgagtgagct gataccgctc gccgcagccg aacgaccgag cgcagcgagt
     1981 cagtgagcga ggaagcggaa gagtgcccaa tacgcaaacc gcctctcccc gcgcgttggc
     2041 cgattcatta atgcagctgg cacgacaggt ttcccgactg gaaagcgggc agtgagcgca
     2101 acgcaattaa tgtgagttag ctcactcatt aggcacccca ggctttacac tttatgcttc
     2161 cggctcgtat gttgtgtgga attgtgagcg gataacaatt tcacacagga aacagctatg
     2221 accatgatta cccgcgggct tgcactagtc gaattctgat tggaaagacc attctgcttt
     2281 acttttagag catcttggtc ttctgagctc attatacctc aatcaaaact gaaattaggt
     2341 gcctgtcacg gctctttttt tactgtacct ttgacttcct ttcttatttc caaggatgct
     2401 catcacaata cgcttctaga tctattatgc attataatta atagttgtag ctacaaaagg
     2461 taaaagaaag tccggggcag gcaacaatag aaatcggcaa aaaaaactac agaaatacta
     2521 agagcttctt ccccattcag tcatcgcatt tcgaaacaag aggggaatgg ctctggctag
     2581 ggaactaacc accatcgact gactctatgc actaaccacg tgactacata tatgtgatcg
     2641 tttttaacat ttttcaaagg ctgtgtgtct ggctgtttcc attaattttc actgattaag
     2701 cagtcatatt gaatctgagc tcatcaccaa caagaaattc taccgtaaaa gtgtaaaagt
     2761 tcgtttaaat catttgtaaa ctggaacagc aagaggaagt atcatcagct agccccataa
     2821 actaatcaaa ggaggatgtc gactaagagt tactcggaaa gagcagctgc tcatagaagt
     2881 ccagttgctg ccaagctttt aaacttgatg gaagagaaga agtcaaactt atgtgcttct
     2941 cttgatgttc gtaaaacagc agagttgtta agattagttg aggttttggg tccatatatc
     3001 tgtctattga agacacatgt agatatcttg gaggatttca gctttgagaa taccattgtg
     3061 ccgttgaagc aattagcaga gaaacacaag tttttgatat ttgaagacag gaagtttgcc
     3121 gacattggga acactgttaa attacaatac acgtctggtg tataccgtat cgccgaatgg
     3181 tctgatatca ccaatgcaca cggtgtgact ggtgcgggca ttgttgctgg tttgaagcaa
     3241 ggtgccgagg aagttacaaa agaacctaga gggttgttaa tgcttgccga gttatcgtcc
     3301 aaggggtctc tagcgcacgg tgaatacact cgtgggaccg tggaaattgc caagagtgat
     3361 aaggactttg ttattggatt tattgctcaa aacgatatgg gtggaagaga agagggctac
     3421 gattggttga tcatgacgcc aggtgttggt cttgatgaca aaggtgatgc tttgggacaa
     3481 caatacagaa ctgtggatga agttgttgcc ggtggatcag acatcattat tgttggtaga
     3541 ggtcttttcg caaagggaag agatcctgta gtggaaggtg agagatacag aaaggcggga
     3601 tgggacgctt acttgaagag agtaggcaga tccgcttaag agttctccga gaacaagcag
     3661 aggttcgagt gtactcggaa atcccgggtc gattgaagtt ttgtccaact atccactatg
     3721 gatatgcgtt ttgttgatta accttaaata acacgtattt cgcattttcc aaaagccttt
     3781 tttcataact acaaactaac tatttttgtt tattttacat cagtaaatta tgcgcagaaa
     3841 atatgtaagg ctatatactc aatatagtgg aagagacctc tggctactta atctgggttc
     3901 atatattctg tcagtggtat agtaaattta aatagtgaat ttgggcgcat gtagagagat
     3961 cttttgatta ataacccagt atttgattct tgaatgttat ttgtctctta ttaagtattt
     4021 cagtttgatt tatatatttt gaaagtaatt gttgctttac cttccaaaca ataaaaaaat
     4081 ataaaaaaat gtaaaaaata taataaatat taaataaaat actacttgtt tgaaaatcag
     4141 agaaaatcca ccaaaatatc aatcatttca aggatttccg aaccaagttc gagatagtcc
     4201 tttaaggtca gtaaaattca gttgcacgta taacagatat ttttcatttt gttccaattt
     4261 aaaagtcccc catttttaaa attattgaaa ataaaaatta aaaaattaaa aggaatctct
     4321 ctatgtcact ttaaaataaa taaattgaaa atgatatatc gttaaaagtc aaccgcaaca
     4381 ccacctattt ctaagaggag agttctaaaa aaatcatagt accacacagg taaactaaaa
     4441 cagctaaatt caacataata cctgtggata taattacata caaaaatata attaaaaaaa
     4501 tacattaaaa ataatttatt tttgtaaaac ccataaaata tattttactt tcggaacaac
     4561 tttttaactt ataattttgt tttaaataaa aacgttgtat ttaaaaataa taaaatatta
     4621 agtaaaaatt taaagcatat ttatttaaaa tataaaatac tactaaaatt actctaaact
     4681 tcaaaataaa aaaataataa attatatagt tttaaaatta ataatttgta tacacgtgac
     4741 cagaccataa tagttttctt ttcttgaaac tgccatgaat ttaatagatt ttttttacac
     4801 atatttacag taagttttgt ttttacgttg aattaatatt gtatacgtac ttagaaggat
     4861 aacttccaac tatgaatatg taggttaaaa ggtaaataga gaagccttac ttttatcaga
     4921 aatgaaagga gctcgttaac gcggccgctc atagcttcaa aatgtttcta ctcctttttt
     4981 actcttccag attttctcgg actccgcgca tcgccgtacc acttcaaaac acccaagcac
     5041 agcatactaa atttcccctc tttcttcctc tagggtgtcg ttaattaccc gtactaaagg
     5101 tttggaaaag aaaaaagaga ccgcctcgtt tctttttctt cgtcgaaaaa ggcaataaaa
     5161 atttttatca cgtttctttt tcttgaaaat tttttttttg atttttttct ctttcgatga
     5221 cctcccattg atatttaagt taataaacgg tcttcaattt ctcaagtttc agtttcattt
     5281 ttcttgttct attacaactt tttttacttc ttgctcatta gaaagaaagc atagcaatct
     5341 aatctaagtt ttctagaacg ggaaaaatgg ccccaaagaa gaagcggaag gtcggtatcc
     5401 acggagtccc agcagccaac caaaaattca tactgggact ggacatcgga atcaccagcg
     5461 tgggctacgg cctgatcgac tacgagacaa agaatatcat cgatgccggc gttagactgt
     5521 tccccgaggc caacgtggaa aacaacgagg gaagaaggtc caaacgtgga agcagaagac
     5581 tgaagcgacg ccgcattcac agacttgaac gggtgaagaa gctgctcgag gattataatc
     5641 tgctggatca gtcccagatt cctcagtcta caaaccccta cgccatccgc gtgaagggcc
     5701 tgtctgaagc cctgagcaag gacgaactcg tgattgccct gctccatatc gccaagagaa
     5761 gaggcatcca caagatcgac gtgatcgaca gcaacgacga cgtggggaac gagctcagca
     5821 ccaaggaaca gctgaataag aacagcaagc tgctgaaaga caaatttgtg tgccagatcc
     5881 agctggaaag aatgaatgag ggccaggtgc ggggagagaa aaaccggttc aagaccgctg
     5941 atatcatcaa ggaaatcatc cagctgctga atgtgcagaa gaacttccac cagctggacg
     6001 agaacttcat caacaagtac atcgaactgg ttgagatgag acgggaatac ttcgagggcc
     6061 ccggcaaggg cagtccatat ggctgggaag gcgaccctaa ggcttggtac gagacactga
     6121 tgggccactg cacctacttc ccagatgagc tggctagcgt gaaatacgcc tacagtgccg
     6181 acctgttcaa cgctctgaac gacctgaaca acctggtcat ccaaagagat ggactgtcta
     6241 agctcgagta tcatgagaag tatcacatca tcgagaacgt gttcaagcag aagaagaaac
     6301 ctacactgaa gcagatcgcc aatgagatca atgtcaaccc tgaagatatc aagggctaca
     6361 gaatcacaaa gtctggcaag ccccagttta ccgagtttaa gctctaccac gacctgaaaa
     6421 gcgtgctgtt tgaccagagc atcctggaga acgaagacgt gctggaccag atcgctgaga
     6481 tcctgaccat ctaccaggac aaggatagca tcaaatctaa gctgacggaa ctggacatcc
     6541 tgctgaacga ggaagataag gaaaacatcg cccagctgac tggctacacc gggacccacc
     6601 ggctcagcct gaaatgcatc cggctggtcc tggaagaaca gtggtattct agccgggctc
     6661 agatggaaat cttcgcccac ctgaacatta agcctaagaa gatcaacctg acagccgcca
     6721 acaagatccc gaaggctatg atcgacgagt tcatcctgag ccctgtggtg aagaggacct
     6781 tcggccaggc cattaacctt attaacaaga tcatagaaaa gtacggcgtg cctgaagata
     6841 tcatcatcga gctggccaga gaaaataata gcaaggacaa gcagaagttc atcaatgaga
     6901 tgcagaaaaa gaacgagaac accagaaaga gaattaacga aatcatcggc aagtatggca
     6961 accagaacgc caagagactg gtcgagaaga ttagactgca cgacgagcag gagggcaagt
     7021 gcctgtactc actggaaagc atccctctgg aggacctgct gaacaacccc aaccactacg
     7081 aggtggacca catcattcca agatctgtgt ccttcgacaa ctcttaccac aacaaagtgc
     7141 tcgtgaagca gagcgagaac tccaaaaaat ccaacctgac cccttaccag tactttaaca
     7201 gcggcaagtc caagctctct tacaaccagt ttaaacaaca catcctgaac ctgagcaagt
     7261 cccaggatag aatcagcaaa aaaaagaaag agtatctgct ggaagaacgg gacatcaaca
     7321 agttcgaggt gcaaaaagag ttcatcaata gaaacctggt ggatacccgg tacgccacag
     7381 ccgagctgac aaactacctg aaggcctact tcagcgccaa caatatgaac gtgaaggtga
     7441 aaacgatcaa cggcagcttc accgattacc tgcggaaagt gtggaagttt aagaaggaac
     7501 ggaaccacgg ctacaagcac cacgccgagg acgccctgat tatcgctaat gccgatttcc
     7561 tgttcaaaga gaacaagaag ctgaaagccg tgaactctgt gctggaaaaa cctgagatcg
     7621 agagcaagca gctggatatc caggtggata gcgaggataa ctacagcgaa atgttcatca
     7681 tccctaagca ggtccaggac atcaaggact tcagaaactt caagtacagc cacagagtgg
     7741 acaagaagcc taacagacag ctgatcaacg atacactgta cagcacccgg aagaaggaca
     7801 actccaccta catcgtgcag accatcaaag atatctatgc caaagataat accaccctga
     7861 agaagcagtt tgacaagtca cccgagaagt tcctcatgta ccaacacgat ccgcggacct
     7921 tcgagaagtt ggaagtgatc atgaagcagt acgctaatga gaagaatcct ctggccaagt
     7981 accacgagga aacaggcgag tacctgacca aatacagcaa aaaaaacaac ggccctatcg
     8041 tgaaaagcct gaagtacatt ggaaacaagc tgggcagcca cctagatgtg acccaccagt
     8101 tcaagagcag caccaagaag ttggtgaagc tgagcatcaa gccttataga ttcgacgtct
     8161 acctgaccga caagggatat aagttcatca ccatcagcta cctggacgtg ctgaagaaag
     8221 acaattacta ctacataccc gaacagaagt acgacaagct caaactgggc aaggccatcg
     8281 acaaaaacgc caagtttatc gctagcttct acaagaatga tctgatcaag ctggacggcg
     8341 agatctacaa gatcatcggc gtgaatagcg acaccagaaa catgatcgaa ctggatctgc
     8401 ctgacatcag atacaaagaa tactgcgagc tgaacaatat caagggcgaa cctagaatca
     8461 aaaagaccat cggcaaaaag gtgaatagca tcgaaaaact gacaaccgac gtgctgggca
     8521 acgtgttcac caacacccag tacacaaaac ctcagctgct gttcaagcga ggaaataaaa
     8581 ggccggcggc cacgaaaaag gccggccagg caaaaaagaa aaagtctctt ctcgagtcat
     8641 gtaattagtt atgtcacgct tacattcacg ccctcccccc acatccgctc taaccgaaaa
     8701 ggaaggagtt agacaacctg aagtctaggt ccctatttat ttttttatag ttatgttagt
     8761 attaagaacg ttatttatat ttcaaatttt tctttttttt ctgtacagac gcgtgtacgc
     8821 atgtaacatt atactgaaaa ccttgcttga gaaggttttg ggacgctcga aggctttaat
     8881 ttgcggccgg taccgggccc gcttatactc caacttggtc gaaagatgtt tcagtgactg
     8941 tgtcaacgac tttacctctg ctaagctaac ttccaaggag caaagctgca taatgaaatg
     9001 ctcagaaaag ttcttgaaac atagtgaacg tgttggacaa cgtttccaag agcaaaacgc
     9061 tgctttgaac caaagcatgg gtcgttaagt tatacaaaca gttatgatat aaatagttat
     9121 agctttctct ctgtatatag ccaatatagc tactaatagt tcacataaac aagtgctgca
     9181 cgatgtgtaa aggaacttat ctataagaga tttcaaatat caaccactac tactcactat
     9241 actcagtgat ggccgatgtc ataagaatcg ctaatataaa ttaataggcg aatgcacaag
     9301 aagcatacca agaaaataaa agttgaagga aaaagagaga atttagatgc ggccgcaatt
     9361 tctcttctac cacgaactcg acactgtagt ctagtggttt aggatactcc ccttccactt
     9421 aacaagttgc ttcctaaaaa gaagtaacaa ggcgagggag tgacacgggt tcgaatcccg
     9481 tcagtgtcaa gaagagccat ggctcttcag ttttagtact ctggaaacag aatctactaa
     9541 aacaaggcaa aatgccgtgt ttatctcgtc aacttgttgg cgagattttt ttgtttttta
     9601 tgtctgcggc cgcggtaccc aattcgccct atagtgagtc gtattagtta attaagcact
     9661 ggccgtcgtt ttacaacgtc gtgactggga aaaccctggc gttacccaac ttaatcgcct
     9721 tgcagcacat ccccctttcg ccagctggcg taatagcgaa gaggcccgca ccgatcgccc
     9781 ttcccaacag ttgcgcagcc tgaatggcga atggcgcctg atgcggtatt ttctccttac
     9841 gcatctgtgc ggtatttcac accgcatatg gtgcactctc agtacaatct gctctgatgc
     9901 cgcatagtta agccagcccc gacacccgcc aacacccgct gacgcgccct gacgggcttg
     9961 tctgctcccg gcatccgctt acagacaagc tgtgaccgtc tccgggagct gcatgtgtca
    10021 gaggttttca ccgtcatcac cgaaacgcgc ga
//


2. Full sequences of LHZ1494
LOCUS       LHZ1494                 6369 bp ds-DNA     circular SYN 18-APR-2024
SOURCE      synthetic DNA construct
  ORGANISM  synthetic DNA construct
REFERENCE   1  (bases 1 to 6369)
  AUTHORS   Triple Threat
  TITLE     Direct Submission
  JOURNAL   Exported Thursday, April 18, 2024 from SnapGene 3.2.1 to Vector 
            NTI(R) format
            http://www.snapgene.com
COMMENT     VNTDATE|994032000|
COMMENT     VNTDBDATE|1054944000|
COMMENT     VNTNAME|LHZ1494|
COMMENT     VNTAUTHORNAME|Triple Threat|
FEATURES             Location/Qualifiers
     promoter        8..386
                     /label=TEF Promoter
     CDS             387..1415
                     /codon_start=1
                     /label=HphMX4
     terminator      1416..1650
                     /label=TEF terminator
     misc_feature    1696..1828
                     /label=tRNA-gly
     misc_feature    1829..1849
                     /label=sg7RNA
     misc_RNA        1850..1925
                     /label=Sa gRNA scaffold
                     /note="guide RNA scaffold for the Staphylococcus aureus 
                     CRISPR/Cas9 system"
     terminator      1926..1945
                     /label=SUP4 terminator
                     /note="transcription terminator for the S. cerevisiae SUP4 
                     tRNA gene"
     promoter        complement(1968..1974)
                     /label=T7 promoter
                     /note="T7 promoter promoter for bacteriophage T7 RNA 
                     polymerase"
     CDS             complement(3040..3900)
                     /codon_start=1
                     /label=Lactamase-AmpC
     promoter        complement(3901..4005)
                     /label=AmpR promoter
     CDS             4392..5637
                     /codon_start=1
                     /label=ARS1
     misc_feature    5644..5776
                     /label=tRNA-gly
     misc_feature    5777..5797
                     /label=sg1RNA
     misc_RNA        5798..5873
                     /label=Sa gRNA scaffold
                     /note="guide RNA scaffold for the Staphylococcus aureus 
                     CRISPR/Cas9 system"
     terminator      5874..5893
                     /label=SUP4 terminator
                     /note="transcription terminator for the S. cerevisiae SUP4 
                     tRNA gene"
     promoter        complement(5916..5934)
                     /label=T7 promoter
                     /note="T7 promoter promoter for bacteriophage T7 RNA 
                     polymerase"
     promoter        5948..6216
                     /label=SNR52 promoter
                     /note="promoter for the S. cerevisiae small nucleolar RNA 
                     gene SNR52"
     misc_feature    6217..6237
                     /label=sg4RNA
     misc_RNA        6238..6313
                     /label=Sa gRNA scaffold
                     /note="guide RNA scaffold for the Staphylococcus aureus 
                     CRISPR/Cas9 system"
     terminator      6314..6333
                     /label=SUP4 terminator
                     /note="transcription terminator for the S. cerevisiae SUP4 
                     tRNA gene"
     promoter        complement(6356..6362)
                     /label=T7 promoter
                     /note="T7 promoter promoter for bacteriophage T7 RNA 
                     polymerase"
     primer_bind     complement(6365..6369)
                     /label=M13F primer site
ORIGIN
        1 tctgtttagc ttgccttgtc cccgccgggt cacccggcca gcgacatgga ggcccagaat
       61 accctccttg acagtcttga cgtgcgcagc tcaggggcat gatgtgactg tcgcccgtac
      121 atttagccca tacatcccca tgtataatca tttgcatcca tacattttga tggccgcacg
      181 gcgcgaagca aaaattacgg ctcctcgctg cagacctgcg agcagggaaa cgctcccctc
      241 acagacgcgt tgaattgtcc ccacgccgcg cccctgtaga gaaatataaa aggttaggat
      301 ttgccactga ggttcttctt tcatatactt ccttttaaaa tcttgctagg atacagttct
      361 cacatcacat ccgaacataa acaaccatgg gtaaaaagcc tgaactcacc gcgacgtctg
      421 tcgagaagtt tctgatcgaa aagttcgaca gcgtctccga cctgatgcag ctctcggagg
      481 gcgaagaatc tcgtgctttc agcttcgatg taggagggcg tggatatgtc ctgcgggtaa
      541 atagctgcgc cgatggtttc tacaaagatc gttatgttta tcggcacttt gcatcggccg
      601 cgctcccgat tccggaagtg cttgacattg gggaattcag cgagagcctg acctattgca
      661 tctcccgccg tgcacagggt gtcacgttgc aagacctgcc tgaaaccgaa ctgcccgctg
      721 ttctgcagcc ggtcgcggag gccatggatg cgatcgctgc ggccgatctt agccagacga
      781 gcgggttcgg cccattcgga ccgcaaggaa tcggtcaata cactacatgg cgtgatttca
      841 tatgcgcgat tgctgatccc catgtgtatc actggcaaac tgtgatggac gacaccgtca
      901 gtgcgtccgt cgcgcaggct ctcgatgagc tgatgctttg ggccgaggac tgccccgaag
      961 tccggcacct cgtgcacgcg gatttcggct ccaacaatgt cctgacggac aatggccgca
     1021 taacagcggt cattgactgg agcgaggcga tgttcgggga ttcccaatac gaggtcgcca
     1081 acatcttctt ctggaggccg tggttggctt gtatggagca gcagacgcgc tacttcgagc
     1141 ggaggcatcc ggagcttgca ggatcgccgc ggctccgggc gtatatgctc cgcattggtc
     1201 ttgaccaact ctatcagagc ttggttgacg gcaatttcga tgatgcagct tgggcgcagg
     1261 gtcgatgcga cgcaatcgtc cgatccggag ccgggactgt cgggcgtaca caaatcgccc
     1321 gcagaagcgc ggccgtctgg accgatggct gtgtagaagt actcgccgat agtggaaacc
     1381 gacgccccag cactcgtccg agggcaaagg aataatcagt actgacaata aaaagattct
     1441 tgttttcaag aacttgtcat ttgtatagtt tttttatatt gtagttgttc tattttaatc
     1501 aaatgttagc gtgatttata ttttttttcg cctcgacatc atctgcccag atgcgaagtt
     1561 aagtgcgcag aaagtaatat catgcgtcaa tcgtatgtga atgctggtcg ctatactgct
     1621 gtcgattcga tactaacgcc gccatccagt gtcgaaaacg agctcgaatt catcgatgat
     1681 atcagatcca ctagtaattt ctcttctacc acgaactcga cactgtagtc tagtggttta
     1741 ggatactccc cttccactta acaagttgct tcctaaaaag aagtaacaag gcgagggagt
     1801 gacacgggtt cgaatcccgt cagtgtcagt acacagcatt ggaaataccg ttttagtact
     1861 ctggaaacag aatctactaa aacaaggcaa aatgccgtgt ttatctcgtc aacttgttgg
     1921 cgagattttt ttgtttttta tgtctgcggc cgcggtaccc aattcgccct atagggccta
     1981 tgcggccgcg gatctgccgg tctccctata gtgagtcgta ttaatttcga taagccaggt
     2041 taacctgcat taatgaatcg gccaacgcgc ggggagaggc ggtttgcgta ttgggcgctc
     2101 ttccgcttcc tcgctcactg actcgctgcg ctcggtcgtt cggctgcggc gagcggtatc
     2161 agctcactca aaggcggtaa tacggttatc cacagaatca ggggataacg caggaaagaa
     2221 catgtgagca aaaggccagc aaaaggccag gaaccgtaaa aaggccgcgt tgctggcgtt
     2281 tttccatagg ctccgccccc ctgacgagca tcacaaaaat cgacgctcaa gtcagaggtg
     2341 gcgaaacccg acaggactat aaagatacca ggcgtttccc cctggaagct ccctcgtgcg
     2401 ctctcctgtt ccgaccctgc cgcttaccgg atacctgtcc gcctttctcc cttcgggaag
     2461 cgtggcgctt tctcaatgct cacgctgtag gtatctcagt tcggtgtagg tcgttcgctc
     2521 caagctgggc tgtgtgcacg aaccccccgt tcagcccgac cgctgcgcct tatccggtaa
     2581 ctatcgtctt gagtccaacc cggtaagaca cgacttatcg ccactggcag cagccactgg
     2641 taacaggatt agcagagcga ggtatgtagg cggtgctaca gagttcttga agtggtggcc
     2701 taactacggc tacactagaa ggacagtatt tggtatctgc gctctgctga agccagttac
     2761 cttcggaaaa agagttggta gctcttgatc cggcaaacaa accaccgctg gtagcggtgg
     2821 tttttttgtt tgcaagcagc agattacgcg cagaaaaaaa ggatctcaag aagatccttt
     2881 gatcttttct acggggtctg acgctcagtg gaacgaaaac tcacgttaag ggattttggt
     2941 catgagatta tcaaaaagga tcttcaccta gatcctttta aattaaaaat gaagttttaa
     3001 atcaatctaa agtatatatg agtaaacttg gtctgacagt taccaatgct taatcagtga
     3061 ggcacctatc tcagcgatct gtctatttcg ttcatccata gttgcctgac tccccgtcgt
     3121 gtagataact acgatacggg agggcttacc atctggcccc agtgctgcaa tgataccgcg
     3181 agacccacgc tcaccggctc cagatttatc agcaataaac cagccagccg gaagggccga
     3241 gcgcagaagt ggtcctgcaa ctttatccgc ctccatccag tctattaatt gttgccggga
     3301 agctagagta agtagttcgc cagttaatag tttgcgcaac gttgttgcca ttgctacagg
     3361 catcgtggtg tcacgctcgt cgtttggtat ggcttcattc agctccggtt cccaacgatc
     3421 aaggcgagtt acatgatccc ccatgttgtg caaaaaagcg gttagctcct tcggtcctcc
     3481 gatcgttgtc agaagtaagt tggccgcagt gttatcactc atggttatgg cagcactgca
     3541 taattctctt actgtcatgc catccgtaag atgcttttct gtgactggtg agtactcaac
     3601 caagtcattc tgagaatagt gtatgcggcg accgagttgc tcttgcccgg cgtcaatacg
     3661 ggataatacc gcgccacata gcagaacttt aaaagtgctc atcattggaa aacgttcttc
     3721 ggggcgaaaa ctctcaagga tcttaccgct gttgagatcc agttcgatgt aacccactcg
     3781 tgcacccaac tgatcttcag catcttttac tttcaccagc gtttctgggt gagcaaaaac
     3841 aggaaggcaa aatgccgcaa aaaagggaat aagggcgaca cggaaatgtt gaatactcat
     3901 actcttcctt tttcaatatt attgaagcat ttatcagggt tattgtctca tgagcggata
     3961 catatttgaa tgtatttaga aaaataaaca aataggggtt ccgcgcacat ttccccgaaa
     4021 agtgccacct gacgtctaag aaaccattat tatcatgaca ttaacctata aaaataggcg
     4081 tatcacgagg ccctttcgtc tcgcgcgttt cggtgatgac ggtgaaaacc tctgacacat
     4141 gcagctcccg gagacggtca cagcttgtct gtaagcggat gccgggagca gacaagcccg
     4201 tcagggcgcg tcagcgggtg ttggcgggtg tcggggctgg cttaactatg cggcatcaga
     4261 gcagattgta ctgagagtgc accatatgga catattgtcg ttagaacgcg gctacaatta
     4321 atacataacc ttatgtatca tacacatacg atttaggtga cactatagaa cgcggccgcc
     4381 agctgaagct tatcgattga agttttgtcc aactatccac tatggatatg cgttttgttg
     4441 attaacctta aataacacgt atttcgcatt ttccaaaagc cttttttcat aactacaaac
     4501 taactatttt tgtttatttt acatcagtaa attatgcgca gaaaatatgt aaggctatat
     4561 actcaatata gtggaagagc ctctggctac ttaatctggg ttcatatatt ctgtcagtgg
     4621 tatagtaaat ttaaatagtg aatttgggcg catgtagaga gatcttttga ttaataaccc
     4681 agtatttgat tcttgaatgt tatttgtctc ttattaagta tttcagtttg atttatatat
     4741 tttgaaagta attgttgctt taccttccaa acaataaaaa aatataaaaa aatgtaaaaa
     4801 atataataaa tattaaataa aatactactt gtttgaaaat cagagaaaat ccaccaaaat
     4861 atcaatcatt tcaaggattt ccgaaccaag ttcgagatag tcctttaagg tcagtaaaat
     4921 tcagttgcac gtataacaga tatttttcat tttgttccaa tttaaaagtc ccccattttt
     4981 aaaattattg aaaataaaaa ttaaaaaatt aaaaggaatc tctctatgtc actttaaaat
     5041 aaataaattg aaaatgatat atcgttaaaa gtcaaccgca acaccaccta tttctaagag
     5101 gagagttcta aaaaaatcat agtaccacac aggtaaacta aaacagctaa attcaacata
     5161 atacctgtgg atataattac atacaaaaat ataattaaaa aaatacatta aaaataattt
     5221 atttttgtaa aacccataaa atatatttta ctttcggaac aactttttaa cttataattt
     5281 tgttttaaat aaaaacgttg tatttaaaaa taataaaata ttaagtaaaa atttaaagca
     5341 tatttattta aaatataaaa tactactaaa attactctaa acttcaaaat aaaaaaataa
     5401 taaattatat agttttaaaa ttaataattt gtatacacgt gaccagacca taatagtttt
     5461 cttttcttga aactgccatg aatttaatag atttttttta cacatattta cagtaagttt
     5521 tgtttttacg ttgaattaat attgtatacg tacttagaag gataacttcc aactatgaat
     5581 atgtaggtta aaaggtaaat agagaagcct tacttttatc agaaatgaaa ggagctcgtc
     5641 gacaatttct cttctaccac gaactcgaca ctgtagtcta gtggtttagg atactcccct
     5701 tccacttaac aagttgcttc ctaaaaagaa gtaacaaggc gagggagtga cacgggttcg
     5761 aatcccgtca gtgtcaaatt gggggaatta taagcgtgtt ttagtactct ggaaacagaa
     5821 tctactaaaa caaggcaaaa tgccgtgttt atctcgtcaa cttgttggcg agattttttt
     5881 gttttttatg tctgcggccg cggtacccaa ttcgccctat agtgagtcgt attagttaat
     5941 taacgcttct ttgaaaagat aatgtatgat tatgctttca ctcatattta tacagaaact
     6001 tgatgttttc tttcgagtat atacaaggtg attacatgta cgtttgaagt acaactctag
     6061 attttgtagt gccctcttgg gctagcggta aaggtgcgca ttttttcaca ccctacaatg
     6121 ttctgttcaa aagattttgg tcaaacgctg tagaagtgaa agttggtgcg catgtttcgg
     6181 cgttcgaaac ttctccgcag tgaaagataa atgatctaga aaaacagtag tggaagggtt
     6241 ttagtactct ggaaacagaa tctactaaaa caaggcaaaa tgccgtgttt atctcgtcaa
     6301 cttgttggcg agattttttt gttttttatg tctgcggccg cggtacccaa ttcgccctat
     6361 aggcactgg
//


3. Full sequences of pRS425-Cas9-2xSapI
pRS425-Cas9-2xSapI in genbank format.
LOCUS       Exported               11990 bp ds-DNA     circular SYN 06-NOV-2021
DEFINITION  Complementary copy of pRS425-Cas9-2xSapI
ACCESSION   .
VERSION     .
KEYWORDS   pRS425-Cas9-2xSapI
SOURCE      synthetic DNA construct
  ORGANISM  synthetic DNA construct
REFERENCE   1  (bases 1 to 11990)
  AUTHORS   .
  TITLE     Direct Submission
  JOURNAL   Exported Apr 15, 2024 from SnapGene 4.2.4
            http://www.snapgene.com
COMMENT     ORIGDB|GenBank
FEATURES             Location/Qualifiers
     source          1..11990
                     /organism="synthetic DNA construct"
                     /mol_type="other DNA"
     rep_origin      complement(69..1411)
                     /direction=LEFT
                     /label=2u origin
                     /note="2u ori yeast 2u plasmid origin of replication"
     protein_bind    401..448
                     /label=Protein_Bind_2
                     /bound_moiety="FLP recombinase from the Saccharomyces 
                     cerevisiae 2u plasmid"
                     /note="FRT FLP-mediated recombination occurs in the 8-bp 
                     core  sequence TCTAGAAA (Turan and Bode, 2011)."
     promoter        1438..1542
                     /gene="bla"
                     /label=AmpR promoter
                     /note="AmpR promoter"
     CDS             1543..2403
                     /codon_start=1
                     /gene="bla"
                     /product="beta-lactamase"
                     /label=Amp Resistance
                     /note="AmpR confers resistance to ampicillin, 
                     carbenicillin, and related antibiotics"
                     /translation="MSIQHFRVALIPFFAAFCLPVFAHPETLVKVKDAEDQLGARVGYI                    ELDLNSGKILESFRPEERFPMMSTFKVLLCGAVLSRIDAGQEQLGRRIHYSQNDLVEYS                     PVTEKHLTDGMTVRELCSAAITMSDNTAANLLLTTIGGPKELTAFLHNMGDHVTRLDRW                     EPELNEAIPNDERDTTMPVAMATTLRKLLTGELLTLASRQQLIDWMEADKVAGPLLRSA                     LPAGWFIADKSGAGERGSRGIIAALGPDGKPSRIVVIYTTGSQATMDERNRQIAEIGAS
                     LIKHW"
     primer_bind     complement(1782..1800)
                     /label=Primer_Bind_8
                     /note="Amp-R"
     rep_origin      complement(2574..3162)
                     /direction=LEFT
                     /label=ColE1/pUC origin
                     /note="ori high-copy-number ColE1/pMB1/pBR322/pUC origin of
                      replication"
     misc_feature    complement(3340..3345)
                     /label=Misc_Feature_5
                     /note="Old SapI site used to be: ctcttc"
     promoter        3486..3516
                     /label=Lac promoter
                     /note="lac promoter promoter for the E. coli lac operon"
     protein_bind    complement(3524..3540)
                     /label=Lac operator
                     /bound_moiety="lac repressor encoded by lacI"
                     /note="lac operator The lac repressor binds to the lac 
                     operator to  inhibit transcription in E. coli. This 
                     inhibition can be relieved by adding lactose or 
                     isopropyl-beta-D-thiogalactopyranoside (IPTG)."
     primer_bind     3548..3564
                     /label=M13R primer
                     /note="M13 rev common sequencing primer, one of multiple 
                     similar  variants"
     promoter        3585..3603
                     /label=T3 promoter
                     /note="T3 promoter promoter for bacteriophage T3 RNA 
                     polymerase"
     misc_feature    3622..4022
                     /label=TEF1 promoter
                     /note="TEF1 Promoter"
     primer_bind     4023..4039
                     /label=SK primer
                     /note="SK primer common sequencing primer, one of multiple 
                     similar  variants"
     CDS             4051..8190
                     /codon_start=1
                     /label=Cas9 Streptococcus pyogenes
                     /note="Cas9 Streptococcus pyogenes Cas9 Gene (codon 
                     Optimized for expression in human cells) ?"
                     /translation="MDKKYSIGLDIGTNSVGWAVITDEYKVPSKKFKVLGNTDRHSIKK                     NLIGALLFDSGETAEATRLKRTARRRYTRRKNRICYLQEIFSNEMAKVDDSFFHRLEES                     FLVEEDKKHERHPIFGNIVDEVAYHEKYPTIYHLRKKLVDSTDKADLRLIYLALAHMIK                     FRGHFLIEGDLNPDNSDVDKLFIQLVQTYNQLFEENPINASGVDAKAILSARLSKSRRL                     ENLIAQLPGEKKNGLFGNLIALSLGLTPNFKSNFDLAEDAKLQLSKDTYDDDLDNLLAQ                     IGDQYADLFLAAKNLSDAILLSDILRVNTEITKAPLSASMIKRYDEHHQDLTLLKALVR                     QQLPEKYKEIFFDQSKNGYAGYIDGGASQEEFYKFIKPILEKMDGTEELLVKLNREDLL                     RKQRTFDNGSIPHQIHLGELHAILRRQEDFYPFLKDNREKIEKILTFRIPYYVGPLARG                     NSRFAWMTRKSEETITPWNFEEVVDKGASAQSFIERMTNFDKNLPNEKVLPKHSLLYEY                     FTVYNELTKVKYVTEGMRKPAFLSGEQKKAIVDLLFKTNRKVTVKQLKEDYFKKIECFD                     SVEISGVEDRFNASLGTYHDLLKIIKDKDFLDNEENEDILEDIVLTLTLFEDREMIEER                     LKTYAHLFDDKVMKQLKRRRYTGWGRLSRKLINGIRDKQSGKTILDFLKSDGFANRNFM                     QLIHDDSLTFKEDIQKAQVSGQGDSLHEHIANLAGSPAIKKGILQTVKVVDELVKVMGR                     HKPENIVIEMARENQTTQKGQKNSRERMKRIEEGIKELGSQILKEHPVENTQLQNEKLY                     LYYLQNGRDMYVDQELDINRLSDYDVDHIVPQSFLKDDSIDNKVLTRSDKNRGKSDNVP                     SEEVVKKMKNYWRQLLNAKLITQRKFDNLTKAERGGLSELDKAGFIKRQLVETRQITKH                     VAQILDSRMNTKYDENDKLIREVKVITLKSKLVSDFRKDFQFYKVREINNYHHAHDAYL                     NAVVGTALIKKYPKLESEFVYGDYKVYDVRKMIAKSEQEIGKATAKYFFYSNIMNFFKT                     EITLANGEIRKRPLIETNGETGEIVWDKGRDFATVRKVLSMPQVNIVKKTEVQTGGFSK                     ESILPKRNSDKLIARKKDWDPKKYGGFDSPTVAYSVLVVAKVEKGKSKKLKSVKELLGI                     TIMERSSFEKNPIDFLEAKGYKEVKKDLIIKLPKYSLFELENGRKRMLASAGELQKGNE                     LALPSKYVNFLYLASHYEKLKGSPEDNEQKQLFVEQHKHYLDEIIEQISEFSKRVILAD                     ANLDKVLSAYNKHRDKPIREQAENIIHLFTLTNLGAPAAFKYFDTTIDRKRYTSTKEVLDATLIHQSITGLYETRIDLSQLGGDSRADPKKKRKV"
     CDS             6638..6649
                     /codon_start=1
                     /product="Factor Xa recognition and cleavage site"
                     /label=Factor Xa site (not in frame!)
                     /note="Factor Xa site (not in frame!)"
                     /translation="IEGR"
     primer_bind     7465..7489
                     /label=YY161F
     CDS             8167..8187
                     /codon_start=1
                     /product="nuclear localization signal of SV40 large T 
                     antigen"
                     /label=SV40 NLS
                     /note="SV40 NLS"
                     /translation="PKKKRKV"
     terminator      complement(8203..8450)
                     /gene="S. cerevisiae CYC1"
                     /label=S. cerevisiae CYC1 terminator
                     /note="CYC1 terminator transcription terminator for CYC1"
     misc_feature    8472..8740
                     /label=SNR52 Promoter
                     /note="SNR52 Promoter"
     misc_feature    complement(8762..8839)
                     /label=Structural guiding RNA
                     /note="Structural guiding RNA"
     misc_feature    complement(8840..8859)
                     /label=SUP4 Terminator
                     /note="SUP4 Terminator"
     promoter        complement(8882..8900)
                     /label=T7 promoter
                     /note="T7 promoter promoter for bacteriophage T7 RNA 
                     polymerase"
     primer_bind     complement(8910..8926)
                     /label=M13F primer site
                     /note="M13 fwd common sequencing primer, one of multiple 
                     similar  variants"
     primer_bind     complement(8930..8953)
                     /label=M13F
     misc_feature    9000..9019
                     /label=yy105f
     rep_origin      complement(9071..9526)
                     /direction=LEFT
                     /label=F1 origin
                     /note="f1 ori f1 bacteriophage origin of replication; arrow
                      indicates direction of (+) strand synthesis"
     primer_bind     9527..9546
                     /label=pRS-3B
                     /note="prs-3b"
     promoter        9826..10233
                     /gene="S. cerevisiae LEU2"
                     /label=LEU2 promoter
                     /note="LEU2 promoter"
     CDS             10234..11328
                     /codon_start=1
                     /gene="S. cerevisiae LEU2"
                     /product="3-isopropylmalate dehydrogenase, required for 
                     leucine biosynthesis"
                     /label=S. cerevisiae LEU2
                     /note="LEU2 yeast auxotrophic marker"
                     /translation="MSAPKKIVVLPGDHVGQEITAEAIKVLKAISDVRSNVKFDFENHLIGGAAIDATGVPLPDEALEASKKADAVLLGAVGGPKWGTGSVRPEQGLLKIRKELQLYA       NLRPCNFASDSLLDLSPIKPQFAKGTDFVVVRELVGGIYFGKRKEDDGDGVAWDSEQYT                    VPEVQRITRMAAFMALQHEPPLPIWSLDKANLLASSRLWRKTVEETIKNEFPTLKVQHQ                    LIDSAAMILVKNPTHLNGIIITSNMFGDIISDEASVIPGSLGLLPSASLASLPDKNTAF                  GLYEPCHGSAPDLPKNKVDPIATILSAAMMLKLSLNLPEEGKAIEDAVKKVLDAGIRTGDLGGSNSTTEVGDAVAEEVKKILA"
     primer_bind     complement(11823..11845)
                     /label=pRS-5
                     /note="prs-5"
     primer_bind     11823..11845
                     /label=PRS-5R
                     /note="prs-5r"
     primer_bind     complement(11970..11990)
                     /label=PRS-5B
                     /note="prs-5b"
ORIGIN
        1 gacgaaaggg cctcgtgata cgcctatttt tataggttaa tgtcatgata ataatggttt
       61 cttagtatga tccaatatca aaggaaatga tagcattgaa ggatgagact aatccaattg
      121 aggagtggca gcatatagaa cagctaaagg gtagtgctga aggaagcata cgataccccg
      181 catggaatgg gataatatca caggaggtac tagactacct ttcatcctac ataaatagac
      241 gcatataagt acgcatttaa gcataaacac gcactatgcc gttcttctca tgtatatata
      301 tatacaggca acacgcagat ataggtgcga cgtgaacagt gagctgtatg tgcgcagctc
      361 gcgttgcatt ttcggaagcg ctcgttttcg gaaacgcttt gaagttccta ttccgaagtt
      421 cctattctct agaaagtata ggaacttcag agcgcttttg aaaaccaaaa gcgctctgaa
      481 gacgcacttt caaaaaacca aaaacgcacc ggactgtaac gagctactaa aatattgcga
      541 ataccgcttc cacaaacatt gctcaaaagt atctctttgc tatatatctc tgtgctatat
      601 ccctatataa cctacccatc cacctttcgc tccttgaact tgcatctaaa ctcgacctct
      661 acatttttta tgtttatctc tagtattact ctttagacaa aaaaattgta gtaagaacta
      721 ttcatagagt gaatcgaaaa caatacgaaa atgtaaacat ttcctatacg tagtatatag
      781 agacaaaata gaagaaaccg ttcataattt tctgaccaat gaagaatcat caacgctatc
      841 actttctgtt cacaaagtat gcgcaatcca catcggtata gaatataatc ggggatgcct
      901 ttatcttgaa aaaatgcacc cgcagcttcg ctagtaatca gtaaacgcgg gaagtggagt
      961 caggcttttt ttatggaaga gaaaatagac accaaagtag ccttcttcta accttaacgg
     1021 acctacagtg caaaaagtta tcaagagact gcattataga gcgcacaaag gagaaaaaaa
     1081 gtaatctaag atgctttgtt agaaaaatag cgctctcggg atgcattttt gtagaacaaa
     1141 aaagaagtat agattctttg ttggtaaaat agcgctctcg cgttgcattt ctgttctgta
     1201 aaaatgcagc tcagattctt tgtttgaaaa attagcgctc tcgcgttgca tttttgtttt
     1261 acaaaaatga agcacagatt cttcgttggt aaaatagcgc tttcgcgttg catttctgtt
     1321 ctgtaaaaat gcagctcaga ttctttgttt gaaaaattag cgctctcgcg ttgcattttt
     1381 gttctacaaa atgaagcaca gatgcttcgt tcaggtggca cttttcgggg aaatgtgcgc
     1441 ggaaccccta tttgtttatt tttctaaata cattcaaata tgtatccgct catgagacaa
     1501 taaccctgat aaatgcttca ataatattga aaaaggaaga gtatgagtat tcaacatttc
     1561 cgtgtcgccc ttattccctt ttttgcggca ttttgccttc ctgtttttgc tcacccagaa
     1621 acgctggtga aagtaaaaga tgctgaagat cagttgggtg cacgagtggg ttacatcgaa
     1681 ctggatctca acagcggtaa gatccttgag agttttcgcc ccgaagaacg ttttccaatg
     1741 atgagcactt ttaaagttct gctatgtggc gcggtattat cccgtattga cgccgggcaa
     1801 gagcaactcg gtcgccgcat acactattct cagaatgact tggttgagta ctcaccagtc
     1861 acagaaaagc atcttacgga tggcatgaca gtaagagaat tatgcagtgc tgccataacc
     1921 atgagtgata acactgcggc caacttactt ctgacaacga tcggaggacc gaaggagcta
     1981 accgcttttt tgcacaacat gggggatcat gtaactcgcc ttgatcgttg ggaaccggag
     2041 ctgaatgaag ccataccaaa cgacgagcgt gacaccacga tgcctgtagc aatggcaaca
     2101 acgttgcgca aactattaac tggcgaacta cttactctag cttcccggca acaattaata
     2161 gactggatgg aggcggataa agttgcagga ccacttctgc gctcggccct tccggctggc
     2221 tggtttattg ctgataaatc tggagccggt gagcgtgggt ctcgcggtat cattgcagca
     2281 ctggggccag atggtaagcc ctcccgtatc gtagttatct acacgacggg gagtcaggca
     2341 actatggatg aacgaaatag acagatcgct gagataggtg cctcactgat taagcattgg
     2401 taactgtcag accaagttta ctcatatata ctttagattg atttaaaact tcatttttaa
     2461 tttaaaagga tctaggtgaa gatccttttt gataatctca tgaccaaaat cccttaacgt
     2521 gagttttcgt tccactgagc gtcagacccc gtagaaaaga tcaaaggatc ttcttgagat
     2581 cctttttttc tgcgcgtaat ctgctgcttg caaacaaaaa aaccaccgct accagcggtg
     2641 gtttgtttgc cggatcaaga gctaccaact ctttttccga aggtaactgg cttcagcaga
     2701 gcgcagatac caaatactgt ccttctagtg tagccgtagt taggccacca cttcaagaac
     2761 tctgtagcac cgcctacata cctcgctctg ctaatcctgt taccagtggc tgctgccagt
     2821 ggcgataagt cgtgtcttac cgggttggac tcaagacgat agttaccgga taaggcgcag
     2881 cggtcgggct gaacgggggg ttcgtgcaca cagcccagct tggagcgaac gacctacacc
     2941 gaactgagat acctacagcg tgagctatga gaaagcgcca cgcttcccga agggagaaag
     3001 gcggacaggt atccggtaag cggcagggtc ggaacaggag agcgcacgag ggagcttcca
     3061 gggggaaacg cctggtatct ttatagtcct gtcgggtttc gccacctctg acttgagcgt
     3121 cgatttttgt gatgctcgtc aggggggcgg agcctatgga aaaacgccag caacgcggcc
     3181 tttttacggt tcctggcctt ttgctggcct tttgctcaca tgttctttcc tgcgttatcc
     3241 cctgattctg tggataaccg tattaccgcc tttgagtgag ctgataccgc tcgccgcagc
     3301 cgaacgaccg agcgcagcga gtcagtgagc gaggaagcgg agagacgccc aatacgcaaa
     3361 ccgcctctcc ccgcgcgttg gccgattcat taatgcagct ggcacgacag gtttcccgac
     3421 tggaaagcgg gcagtgagcg caacgcaatt aatgtgagtt acctcactca ttaggcaccc
     3481 caggctttac actttatgct tccggctcct atgttgtgtg gaattgtgag cggataacaa
     3541 tttcacacag gaaacagcta tgaccatgat tacgccaagc gcgcaattaa ccctcactaa
     3601 agggaacaaa agctggagct catagcttca aaatgtttct actccttttt tactcttcca
     3661 gattttctcg gactccgcgc atcgccgtac cacttcaaaa cacccaagca cagcatacta
     3721 aatttcccct ctttcttcct ctagggtgtc gttaattacc cgtactaaag gtttggaaaa
     3781 gaaaaaagag accgcctcgt ttctttttct tcgtcgaaaa aggcaataaa aatttttatc
     3841 acgtttcttt ttcttgaaaa tttttttttt gatttttttc tctttcgatg acctcccatt
     3901 gatatttaag ttaataaacg gtcttcaatt tctcaagttt cagtttcatt tttcttgttc
     3961 tattacaact ttttttactt cttgctcatt agaaagaaag catagcaatc taatctaagt
     4021 tttctagaac tagtggatcc cccgggaaaa atggacaaga agtactccat tgggctcgat
     4081 atcggcacaa acagcgtcgg ttgggccgtc attacggacg agtacaaggt gccgagcaaa
     4141 aaattcaaag ttctgggcaa taccgatcgc cacagcataa agaagaacct cattggcgcc
     4201 ctcctgttcg actccgggga gacggccgaa gccacgcggc tcaaaagaac agcacggcgc
     4261 agatataccc gcagaaagaa tcggatctgc tacctgcagg agatctttag taatgagatg
     4321 gctaaggtgg atgactcttt cttccatagg ctggaggagt cctttttggt ggaggaggat
     4381 aaaaagcacg agcgccaccc aatctttggc aatatcgtgg acgaggtggc gtaccatgaa
     4441 aagtacccaa ccatatatca tctgaggaag aagcttgtag acagtactga taaggctgac
     4501 ttgcggttga tctatctcgc gctggcgcat atgatcaaat ttcggggaca cttcctcatc
     4561 gagggggacc tgaacccaga caacagcgat gtcgacaaac tctttatcca actggttcag
     4621 acttacaatc agcttttcga agagaacccg atcaacgcat ccggagttga cgccaaagca
     4681 atcctgagcg ctaggctgtc caaatcccgg cggctcgaaa acctcatcgc acagctccct
     4741 ggggagaaga agaacggcct gtttggtaat cttatcgccc tgtcactcgg gctgaccccc
     4801 aactttaaat ctaacttcga cctggccgaa gatgccaagc ttcaactgag caaagacacc
     4861 tacgatgatg atctcgacaa tctgctggcc cagatcggcg accagtacgc agaccttttt
     4921 ttggcggcaa agaacctgtc agacgccatt ctgctgagtg atattctgcg agtgaacacg
     4981 gagatcacca aagctccgct gagcgctagt atgatcaagc gctatgatga gcaccaccaa
     5041 gacttgactt tgctgaaggc ccttgtcaga cagcaactgc ctgagaagta caaggaaatt
     5101 ttcttcgatc agtctaaaaa tggctacgcc ggatacattg acggcggagc aagccaggag
     5161 gaattttaca aatttattaa gcccatcttg gaaaaaatgg acggcaccga ggagctgctg
     5221 gtaaagctta acagagaaga tctgttgcgc aaacagcgca ctttcgacaa tggaagcatc
     5281 ccccaccaga ttcacctggg cgaactgcac gctatcctca ggcggcaaga ggatttctac
     5341 ccctttttga aagataacag ggaaaagatt gagaaaatcc tcacatttcg gataccctac
     5401 tatgtaggcc ccctcgcccg gggaaattcc agattcgcgt ggatgactcg caaatcagaa
     5461 gagaccatca ctccctggaa cttcgaggaa gtcgtggata agggggcctc tgcccagtcc
     5521 ttcatcgaaa ggatgactaa ctttgataaa aatctgccta acgaaaaggt gcttcctaaa
     5581 cactctctgc tgtacgagta cttcacagtt tataacgagc tcaccaaggt caaatacgtc
     5641 acagaaggga tgagaaagcc agcattcctg tctggagagc agaagaaagc tatcgtggac
     5701 ctcctcttca agacgaaccg gaaagttacc gtgaaacagc tcaaagaaga ctatttcaaa
     5761 aagattgaat gtttcgactc tgttgaaatc agcggagtgg aggatcgctt caacgcatcc
     5821 ctgggaacgt atcacgatct cctgaaaatc attaaagaca aggacttcct ggacaatgag
     5881 gagaacgagg acattcttga ggacattgtc ctcaccctta cgttgtttga agatagggag
     5941 atgattgaag aacgcttgaa aacttacgct catctcttcg acgacaaagt catgaaacag
     6001 ctcaagaggc gccgatatac aggatggggg cggctgtcaa gaaaactgat caatgggatc
     6061 cgagacaagc agagtggaaa gacaatcctg gattttctta agtccgatgg atttgccaac
     6121 cggaacttca tgcagttgat ccatgatgac tctctcacct ttaaggagga catccagaaa
     6181 gcacaagttt ctggccaggg ggacagtctt cacgagcaca tcgctaatct tgcaggtagc
     6241 ccagctatca aaaagggaat actgcagacc gttaaggtcg tggatgaact cgtcaaagta
     6301 atgggaaggc ataagcccga gaatatcgtt atcgagatgg cccgagagaa ccaaactacc
     6361 cagaagggac agaagaacag tagggaaagg atgaagagga ttgaagaggg tataaaagaa
     6421 ctggggtccc aaatccttaa ggaacaccca gttgaaaaca cccagcttca gaatgagaag
     6481 ctctacctgt actacctgca gaacggcagg gacatgtacg tggatcagga actggacatc
     6541 aatcggctct ccgactacga cgtggatcat atcgtgcccc agtcttttct caaagatgat
     6601 tctattgata ataaagtgtt gacaagatcc gataaaaata gagggaagag tgataacgtc
     6661 ccctcagaag aagttgtcaa gaaaatgaaa aattattggc ggcagctgct gaacgccaaa
     6721 ctgatcacac aacggaagtt cgataatctg actaaggctg aacgaggtgg cctgtctgag
     6781 ttggataaag ccggcttcat caaaaggcag cttgttgaga cacgccagat caccaagcac
     6841 gtggcccaaa ttctcgattc acgcatgaac accaagtacg atgaaaatga caaactgatt
     6901 cgagaggtga aagttattac tctgaagtct aagctggtct cagatttcag aaaggacttt
     6961 cagttttata aggtgagaga gatcaacaat taccaccatg cgcatgatgc ctacctgaat
     7021 gcagtggtag gcactgcact tatcaaaaaa tatcccaagc ttgaatctga atttgtttac
     7081 ggagactata aagtgtacga tgttaggaaa atgatcgcaa agtctgagca ggaaataggc
     7141 aaggccaccg ctaagtactt cttttacagc aatattatga attttttcaa gaccgagatt
     7201 acactggcca atggagagat tcggaagcga ccacttatcg aaacaaacgg agaaacagga
     7261 gaaatcgtgt gggacaaggg tagggatttc gcgacagtcc ggaaggtcct gtccatgccg
     7321 caggtgaaca tcgttaaaaa gaccgaagta cagaccggag gcttctccaa ggaaagtatc
     7381 ctcccgaaaa ggaacagcga caagctgatc gcacgcaaaa aagattggga ccccaagaaa
     7441 tacggcggat tcgattctcc tacagtcgct tacagtgtac tggttgtggc caaagtggag
     7501 aaagggaagt ctaaaaaact caaaagcgtc aaggaactgc tgggcatcac aatcatggag
     7561 cgatcaagct tcgaaaaaaa ccccatcgac tttctcgagg cgaaaggata taaagaggtc
     7621 aaaaaagacc tcatcattaa gcttcccaag tactctctct ttgagcttga aaacggccgg
     7681 aaacgaatgc tcgctagtgc gggcgagctg cagaaaggta acgagctggc actgccctct
     7741 aaatacgtta atttcttgta tctggccagc cactatgaaa agctcaaagg gtctcccgaa
     7801 gataatgagc agaagcagct gttcgtggaa caacacaaac actaccttga tgagatcatc
     7861 gagcaaataa gcgaattctc caaaagagtg atcctcgccg acgctaacct cgataaggtg
     7921 ctttctgctt acaataagca cagggataag cccatcaggg agcaggcaga aaacattatc
     7981 cacttgttta ctctgaccaa cttgggcgcg cctgcagcct tcaagtactt cgacaccacc
     8041 atagacagaa agcggtacac ctctacaaag gaggtcctgg acgccacact gattcatcag
     8101 tcaattacgg ggctctatga aacaagaatc gacctctctc agctcggtgg agacagcagg
     8161 gctgacccca agaagaagag gaaggtgtga tctcttctcg agtcatgtaa ttagttatgt
     8221 cacgcttaca ttcacgccct ccccccacat ccgctctaac cgaaaaggaa ggagttagac
     8281 aacctgaagt ctaggtccct atttattttt ttatagttat gttagtatta agaacgttat
     8341 ttatatttca aatttttctt ttttttctgt acagacgcgt gtacgcatgt aacattatac
     8401 tgaaaacctt gcttgagaag gttttgggac gctcgaaggc tttaatttgc ggccggtacc
     8461 gcgggcccgc ttctttgaaa agataatgta tgattatgct ttcactcata tttatacaga
     8521 aacttgatgt tttctttcga gtatatacaa ggtgattaca tgtacgtttg aagtacaact
     8581 ctagattttg tagtgccctc ttgggctagc ggtaaaggtg cgcatttttt cacaccctac
     8641 aatgttctgt tcaaaagatt ttggtcaaac gctgtagaag tgaaagttgg tgcgcatgtt
     8701 tcggcgttcg aaacttctcc gcagtgaaag ataaatgatc agaagagcca tggctcttca
     8761 gttttagagc tagaaatagc aagttaaaat aaggctagtc cgttatcaac ttgaaaaagt
     8821 ggcaccgagt cggtggtgct ttttttgttt tttatgtctg cggccgcggt acccaattcg
     8881 ccctatagtg agtcgtatta cgcgcgctca ctggccgtcg ttttacaacg tcgtgactgg
     8941 gaaaaccctg gcgttaccca acttaatcgc cttgcagcac atcccccttt cgccagctgg
     9001 cgtaatagcg aagaggcccg caccgatcgc ccttcccaac agttgcgcag cctgaatggc
     9061 gaatggcgcg nnnnnnnnnn nnnnnnnnnn nnnnnnnnnn nnnnnnnnnn nnnnnnnnnn
     9121 nnnnnnnnnn nnnnnnnnnn nnnnnnnnnn nnnnnnnnnn nnnnnnnnnn nnnnnnnnnn
     9181 nnnnnnnnnn nnnncnnnnn nnnnnnnnnn nnnnnnnnnn nnnnnnnnnn nnnnnnnnnn
     9241 nnnnnnnnnn nnnnnnnnnn nnnnnnnnnn nnnnnnnnnn nnnnnnannn nnnnnnnnnn
     9301 nnnnnnnnnn nnnnnnnnnn nnnnnnnnnn nnnnnncctt tgacgttgga gtccacgttc
     9361 tttaatagtg gactcttgtt ccaaactgga acaacactca accctatctc ggtctattct
     9421 tttgatttat aagggatttt gccgatttcg gcctattggt taaaaaatga gctgatttaa
     9481 caaaaattta acgcgaattt taacaaaata ttaacgttta caatttcctg atgcggtatt
     9541 ttctccttac gcatctgtgc ggtatttcac accgcatatc gacggtcgag gagaacttct
     9601 agtatatcca catacctaat attattgcct tattaaaaat ggaatcccaa caattacatc
     9661 aaaatccaca ttctcttcaa aatcaattgt cctgtacttc cttgttcatg tgtgttcaaa
     9721 aacgttatat ttataggata attatactct atttctcaac aagtaattgg ttgtttggcc
     9781 gagcggtcta aggcgcctga ttcaagaaat atcttgaccg cagttaactg tgggaatact
     9841 caggtatcgt aagatgcaag agttcgaatc tcttagcaac cattattttt ttcctcaaca
     9901 taacgagaac acacaggggc gctatcgcac agaatcaaat tcgatgactg gaaatttttt
     9961 gttaatttca gaggtcgcct gacgcatata cctttttcaa ctgaaaaatt gggagaaaaa
    10021 ggaaaggtga gagcgccgga accggctttt catatagaat agagaagcgt tcatgactaa
    10081 atgcttgcat cacaatactt gaagttgaca atattattta aggacctatt gttttttcca
    10141 ataggtggtt agcaatcgtc ttactttcta acttttctta ccttttacat ttcagcaata
    10201 tatatatata tatttcaagg atataccatt ctaatgtctg cccctaagaa gatcgtcgtt
    10261 ttgccaggtg accacgttgg tcaagaaatc acagccgaag ccattaaggt tcttaaagct
    10321 atttctgatg ttcgttccaa tgtcaagttc gatttcgaaa atcatttaat tggtggtgct
    10381 gctatcgatg ctacaggtgt tccacttcca gatgaggcgc tggaagcctc caagaaggct
    10441 gatgccgttt tgttaggtgc tgtgggtggt cctaaatggg gtaccggtag tgttagacct
    10501 gaacaaggtt tactaaaaat ccgtaaagaa cttcaattgt acgccaactt aagaccatgt
    10561 aactttgcat ccgactctct tttagactta tctccaatca agccacaatt tgctaaaggt
    10621 actgacttcg ttgttgtcag agaattagtg ggaggtattt actttggtaa gagaaaggaa
    10681 gacgatggtg atggtgtcgc ttgggatagt gaacaataca ccgttccaga agtgcaaaga
    10741 atcacaagaa tggccgcttt catggcccta caacatgagc caccattgcc tatttggtcc
    10801 ttggataaag ctaatctttt ggcctcttca agattatgga gaaaaactgt ggaggaaacc
    10861 atcaagaacg aattccctac attgaaggtt caacatcaat tgattgattc tgccgccatg
    10921 atcctagtta agaacccaac ccacctaaat ggtattataa tcaccagcaa catgtttggt
    10981 gatatcatct ccgatgaagc ctccgttatc ccaggttcct tgggtttgtt gccatctgcg
    11041 tccttggcct ctttgccaga caagaacacc gcatttggtt tgtacgaacc atgccacggt
    11101 tctgctccag atttgccaaa gaataaggtt gaccctatcg ccactatctt gtctgctgca
    11161 atgatgttga aattgtcatt gaacttgcct gaagaaggta aggccattga agatgcagtt
    11221 aaaaaggttt tggatgcagg tatcagaact ggtgatttag gtggttccaa cagtaccacc
    11281 gaagtcggtg atgctgtcgc cgaagaagtt aagaaaatcc ttgcttaaaa agattctctt
    11341 tttttatgat atttgtacat aaactttata aatgaaattc ataatagaaa cgacacgaaa
    11401 ttacaaaatg gaatatgttc atagggtaga cgaaactata tacgcaatct acatacattt
    11461 atcaagaagg agaaaaagga ggatagtaaa ggaatacagg taagcaaatt gatactaatg
    11521 gctcaacgtg ataaggaaaa agaattgcac tttaacatta atattgacaa ggaggagggc
    11581 accacacaaa aagttaggtg taacagaaaa tcatgaaact acgattccta atttgatatt
    11641 ggaggatttt ctctaaaaaa aaaaaaatac aacaaataaa aaacactcaa tgacctgacc
    11701 atttgatgga gtttaagtca ataccttctt gaagcatttc ccataatggt gaaagttccc
    11761 tcaagaattt tactctgtca gaaacggcct tacgacgtag tcgatatggt gcactctcag
    11821 tacaatctgc tctgatgccg catagttaag ccagccccga cacccgccaa cacccgctga
    11881 cgcgccctga cgggcttgtc tgctcccggc atccgcttac agacaagctg tgaccgtctc
    11941 cgggagctgc atgtgtcaga ggttttcacc gtcatcaccg aaacgcgcga
//.
